>Addgene plasmid #161208 | pDONR221-SLC25A44_STOP | addgene full sequence | sequence record 339575 | Addgene NGS Result
CAAATAATGATTTTATTTTGACTGATAGTGACCTGTTCGTTGCAACACATTGATGAGCAATGCTTTTTTA
TAATGCCAACTTTGTACAAAAAAGCAGGCTCCACCATGGAGGACAAGAGGAACATCCAGATCATCGAGTG
GGAGCACCTGGATAAGAAGAAGTTCTACGTGTTCGGCGTGGCCATGACCATGATGATCCGGGTGAGCGTG
TACCCTTTCACCCTGATCCGGACAAGACTGCAGGTGCAGAAGGGCAAGAGCCTGTACCACGGCACCTTCG
ACGCCTTTATCAAGATCCTGAGGGCCGATGGCATCACAGGCCTGTATCGCGGCTTCCTGGTGAACACCTT
TACACTGATCAGCGGCCAGTGCTACGTGACCACATATGAGCTGACCCGGAAGTTTGTGGCCGACTACAGC
CAGTCCAATACAGTGAAGTCCCTGGTGGCAGGAGGATCTGCCAGCCTGGTGGCCCAGTCCATCACCGTGC
CAATCGATGTGGTGTCTCAGCACCTGATGATGCAGCGGAAGGGCGAGAAGATGGGCCGGTTCCAGGTGAG
AGGAAACCCAGAGGGACAGGGAGTGGTGGCCTTTGGCCAGACCAAGGACATCATCAGGCAGATCCTGCAG
GCAGATGGACTGAGGGGCTTCTACAGGGGCTATGTGGCCTCTCTGCTGACATACATCCCAAATAGCGCCG
TGTGGTGGCCCTTCTACCACTTTTATGCCGAGCAGCTGTCTTATCTGTGCCCCAAGGAGTGTCCTCACAT
CGTGTTCCAGGCCGTGAGCGGACCTCTGGCAGCAGCCACCGCCTCCATCCTGACAAACCCAATGGACGTG
ATCAGGACCCGCGTGCAGGTGGAGGGCAAGAATTCCATCATCCTGACATTTCGGCAGCTGATGGCAGAGG
AGGGACCATGGGGACTGATGAAGGGACTGTCTGCCAGAATCATCTCCGCCACCCCTTCTACAATCGTGAT
CGTGGTGGGCTATGAGAGCCTGAAGAAGCTGTCCCTGCGGCCCGAGCTGGTGGATTCCAGACACTGGTAA
GACCCAGCTTTCTTGTACAAAGTTGGCATTATAAGAAAGCATTGCTTATCAATTTGTTGCAACGAACAGG
TCACTATCAGTCAAAATAAAATCATTATTTGCCATCCAGCTGATATCCCCTATAGTGAGTCGTATTACAT
GGTCATAGCTGTTTCCTGGCAGCTCTGGCCCGTGTCTCAAAATCTCTGATGTTACATTGCACAAGATAAA
AATATATCATCATGAACAATAAAACTGTCTGCTTACATAAACAGTAATACAAGGGGTGTTATGAGCCATA
TTCAACGGGAAACGTCGAGGCCGCGATTAAATTCCAACATGGATGCTGATTTATATGGGTATAAATGGGC
TCGCGATAATGTCGGGCAATCAGGTGCGACAATCTATCGCTTGTATGGGAAGCCCGATGCGCCAGAGTTG
TTTCTGAAACATGGCAAAGGTAGCGTTGCCAATGATGTTACAGATGAGATGGTCAGACTAAACTGGCTGA
CGGAATTTATGCCTCTTCCGACCATCAAGCATTTTATCCGTACTCCTGATGATGCATGGTTACTCACCAC
TGCGATCCCCGGAAAAACAGCATTCCAGGTATTAGAAGAATATCCTGATTCAGGTGAAAATATTGTTGAT
GCGCTGGCAGTGTTCCTGCGCCGGTTGCATTCGATTCCTGTTTGTAATTGTCCTTTTAACAGCGATCGCG
TATTTCGTCTCGCTCAGGCGCAATCACGAATGAATAACGGTTTGGTTGATGCGAGTGATTTTGATGACGA
GCGTAATGGCTGGCCTGTTGAACAAGTCTGGAAAGAAATGCATAAACTTTTGCCATTCTCACCGGATTCA
GTCGTCACTCATGGTGATTTCTCACTTGATAACCTTATTTTTGACGAGGGGAAATTAATAGGTTGTATTG
ATGTTGGACGAGTCGGAATCGCAGACCGATACCAGGATCTTGCCATCCTATGGAACTGCCTCGGTGAGTT
TTCTCCTTCATTACAGAAACGGCTTTTTCAAAAATATGGTATTGATAATCCTGATATGAATAAATTGCAG
TTTCATTTGATGCTCGATGAGTTTTTCTAATCAGAATTGGTTAATTGGTTGTAACACTGGCAGAGCATTA
CGCTGACTTGACGGGACGGCGCAAGCTCATGACCAAAATCCCTTAACGTGAGTTACGCGTCGTTCCACTG
AGCGTCAGACCCCGTAGAAAAGATCAAAGGATCTTCTTGAGATCCTTTTTTTCTGCGCGTAATCTGCTGC
TTGCAAACAAAAAAACCACCGCTACCAGCGGTGGTTTGTTTGCCGGATCAAGAGCTACCAACTCTTTTTC
CGAAGGTAACTGGCTTCAGCAGAGCGCAGATACCAAATACTGTTCTTCTAGTGTAGCCGTAGTTAGGCCA
CCACTTCAAGAACTCTGTAGCACCGCCTACATACCTCGCTCTGCTAATCCTGTTACCAGTGGCTGCTGCC
AGTGGCGATAAGTCGTGTCTTACCGGGTTGGACTCAAGACGATAGTTACCGGATAAGGCGCAGCGGTCGG
GCTGAACGGGGGGTTCGTGCACACAGCCCAGCTTGGAGCGAACGACCTACACCGAACTGAGATACCTACA
GCGTGAGCTATGAGAAAGCGCCACGCTTCCCGAAGGGAGAAAGGCGGACAGGTATCCGGTAAGCGGCAGG
GTCGGAACAGGAGAGCGCACGAGGGAGCTTCCAGGGGGAAACGCCTGGTATCTTTATAGTCCTGTCGGGT
TTCGCCACCTCTGACTTGAGCGTCGATTTTTGTGATGCTCGTCAGGGGGGCGGAGCCTATGGAAAAACGC
CAGCAACGCGGCCTTTTTACGGTTCCTGGCCTTTTGCTGGCCTTTTGCTCACATGTTCTTTCCTGCGTTA
TCCCCTGATTCTGTGGATAACCGTATTACCGCCTTTGAGTGAGCTGATACCGCTCGCCGCAGCCGAACGA
CCGAGCGCAGCGAGTCAGTGAGCGAGGAAGCGGAAGAGCGCCCAATACGCAAACCGCCTCTCCCCGCGCG
TTGGCCGATTCATTAATGCAGCTGGCACGACAGGTTTCCCGACTGGAAAGCGGGCAGTGAGCGCAACGCA
ATTAATACGCGTACCGCTAGCCAGGAAGAGTTTGTAGAAACGCAAAAAGGCCATCCGTCAGGATGGCCTT
CTGCTTAGTTTGATGCCTGGCAGTTTATGGCGGGCGTCCTGCCCGCCACCCTCCGGGCCGTTGCTTCACA
ACGTTCAAATCCGCTCCCGGCGGATTTGTCCTACTCAGGAGAGCGTTCACCGACAAACAACAGATAAAAC
GAAAGGCCCAGTCTTCCGACTGAGCCTTTCGTTTTATTTGATGCCTGGCAGTTCCCTACTCTCGCGTTAA
CGCTAGCATGGATGTTTTCCCAGTCACGACGTTGTAAAACGACGGCCAGTCTTAAGCTCGGGCCC
Features (pLannotate 1.2.2; 10 found; start..end, strand, type, name):
      1..100     +  protein_bind   attL1: mutant version of attL; recombination site for the Gateway® LR reaction LR Clonase™
    106..1047    +  CDS            SLC25A44: S2544_HUMAN - Also known as KIAA0446. Experimental evidence at transcript level: Swiss-Prot protein existence level 2. Mitochondrial solute transporter which transports branched- chain amino acid (BCAA; valine, leucine and isoleucine) into mitochondria in brown adipose tissue (BAT) (By similarity). BAT is involved in BCAA catabolism and actively utilizes BCAA in the mitochondria for thermogenesis (PubMed:31435015). From Homo sapiens (Human).
   1052..1151    -  protein_bind   attL2: mutant version of attL; recombination site for the Gateway® LR reaction LR Clonase™
   1169..1187    -  promoter       T7 promoter: promoter for bacteriophage T7 RNA polymerase
   1321..2130    +  CDS            KanR: aminoglycoside phosphotransferase; aph(3')-Ia; confers resistance to kanamycin in bacteria or G418 (Geneticin®) in eukaryotes
   2277..2865    +  rep_origin     ori: high-copy-number ColE1/pMB1/pBR322/pUC origin of replication
   3048..3140    +  CDS            lacI (fragment): lac repressor; lacI; The lac repressor binds to the lac operator to inhibit transcription in E. coli. This inhibition can be relieved by adding lactose or isopropyl-β-D-thiogalactopyranoside (IPTG).
   3195..3222    -  terminator     rrnB T2 terminator: transcription terminator T2 from the E. coli rrnB gene
   3354..3397    +  terminator     rrnB T1 terminator: Escherichia coli rrnB; transcription terminator T1 from the E. coli rrnB gene
   3444..3480    -  CDS            lacZα (fragment): LacZα fragment of β-galactosidase; lacZ fragment
