[The description below was written by a language model from this plasmid's Addgene catalogue record and pLannotate feature annotations shown in this document.]
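Description:
pDONR221-SLC25A44_STOP is a Gateway entry clone built on the pDONR221 backbone, carrying a codon-optimized open reading frame for human SLC25A44 (also known as KIAA0446 or FLJ90431). It is propagated in E. coli from a high-copy ColE1/pUC-type origin and selected with kanamycin through an aminoglycoside phosphotransferase (KanR) gene. The sequenced plasmid is about 3.5 kb, consistent with the roughly 2.5 kb backbone plus the 945 bp insert. Although the catalogue lists the vector type as mammalian expression, the feature table shows no eukaryotic promoter or polyadenylation signal upstream or downstream of the ORF, so the plasmid is a shuttle for the coding sequence, not an expression vector in its own right.

The ORF is flanked by attL1 and attL2 sites, which allow directional transfer into any attR-containing destination vector by an LR Clonase reaction. Promoter, tags and selection for the final host are therefore supplied by the chosen destination vector. Because this version retains a stop codon at the end of the ORF, it suits native or N-terminally tagged expression. C-terminal fusions would not be translated, and a companion clone without the stop codon exists for that purpose. Remaining backbone elements include a T7 promoter just beyond attL2, oriented back toward the insert, rrnB T1 and T2 terminators that insulate the cloning region from read-through transcription, and small lacI and lacZα remnants. SLC25A44 is a mitochondrial solute carrier annotated as importing branched-chain amino acids into mitochondria, notably in brown adipose tissue. The clone belongs to a large consortium collection of solute carrier reagents intended for transporter studies and drug discovery.
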