Addgene plasmid #161208: pDONR221-SLC25A44_STOP
Purpose: Gateway entry clone with codon-optimized ORF sequence for subcloning into custom expression vectors. Contains a STOP codon at the end of the codon-optimized ORF sequence.
Depositing lab: RESOLUTE Consortium & Giulio Superti-Furga. Depositing organization: CeMM Research Center for Molecular Medicine. Publication: The RESOLUTE consortium: unlocking SLC transporters for drug discovery. Superti-Furga G, Lackner D, Wiedmer T, Ingles-Prieto A, Barbosa B, Girardi E, Goldmann U, Gurtl B, Klavins K, Klimek C, Lindinger S, Lineiro-Retes E, Muller AC, Onstein S, Redinger G, Reil D, Sedlyarov V, Wolf G, Crawford M, Everley R, ... Steppan CM. Nat Rev Drug Discov. 2020 Jul;19(7):429-430. doi: 10.1038/d41573-020-00056-6. PubMed 32265506.
Backbone
  Vector backbone: pDONR221
  Backbone manufacturer: ThermoFisher Scientific
  Backbone size w/o insert (bp): 2550
  Vector type: Mammalian Expression
Growth in bacteria
  Bacterial resistance: Kanamycin, 50 μg/mL
  Growth temperature: 37°C
  Growth strain: NEB Stable
  Copy number: High Copy
Gene/Insert
  Gene/Insert name: SLC25A44 (alt name: FLJ90431, KIAA0446)
  Species: H. sapiens (human)
  Insert size (bp): 945
  Entrez Gene: SLC25A44 (a.k.a. FLJ90431, KIAA0446, RP11-54H19.3)
  Cloning method: Gateway Cloning
  Sequencing primers: 5′ M13-fwd; 3′ M13-rev
Terms and licenses: Academic/Nonprofit Terms; Industry Terms
Depositor comments: This plasmid contains a STOP codon at the end of the codon-optimized ORF. For the version of this plasmid that does not contain a STOP codon, please see Addgene plasmid 132042 For more information on the full Resolute plasmid collection, please see www.addgene.org/depositor-collections/re-solute/. Please provide your feedback on this plasmid to the RESOLUTE consortium by filling out their RESOLUTE repository feedback form: https://forms.office.com/Pages/ResponsePage.aspx?id=0e05yklzmkS7rjFGQL4N7z4feCLQvEJAmVcOCM_u885UN1JJRko0Ukg4TVQwNTZLOUxPQVJWT1NHUCQlQCN0PWcu
How to cite: pDONR221-SLC25A44_STOP was a gift from RESOLUTE Consortium & Giulio Superti-Furga (Addgene plasmid # 161208 ; http://n2t.net/addgene:161208 ; RRID:Addgene_161208)
