>Addgene plasmid #161208 | pDONR221-SLC25A44_STOP | depositor partial sequence | sequence record 312351 | Codon-optimized ORF of SLC25A44
ATGGAGGACAAGAGGAACATCCAGATCATCGAGTGGGAGCACCTGGATAAGAAGAAGTTCTACGTGTTCG
GCGTGGCCATGACCATGATGATCCGGGTGAGCGTGTACCCTTTCACCCTGATCCGGACAAGACTGCAGGT
GCAGAAGGGCAAGAGCCTGTACCACGGCACCTTCGACGCCTTTATCAAGATCCTGAGGGCCGATGGCATC
ACAGGCCTGTATCGCGGCTTCCTGGTGAACACCTTTACACTGATCAGCGGCCAGTGCTACGTGACCACAT
ATGAGCTGACCCGGAAGTTTGTGGCCGACTACAGCCAGTCCAATACAGTGAAGTCCCTGGTGGCAGGAGG
ATCTGCCAGCCTGGTGGCCCAGTCCATCACCGTGCCAATCGATGTGGTGTCTCAGCACCTGATGATGCAG
CGGAAGGGCGAGAAGATGGGCCGGTTCCAGGTGAGAGGAAACCCAGAGGGACAGGGAGTGGTGGCCTTTG
GCCAGACCAAGGACATCATCAGGCAGATCCTGCAGGCAGATGGACTGAGGGGCTTCTACAGGGGCTATGT
GGCCTCTCTGCTGACATACATCCCAAATAGCGCCGTGTGGTGGCCCTTCTACCACTTTTATGCCGAGCAG
CTGTCTTATCTGTGCCCCAAGGAGTGTCCTCACATCGTGTTCCAGGCCGTGAGCGGACCTCTGGCAGCAG
CCACCGCCTCCATCCTGACAAACCCAATGGACGTGATCAGGACCCGCGTGCAGGTGGAGGGCAAGAATTC
CATCATCCTGACATTTCGGCAGCTGATGGCAGAGGAGGGACCATGGGGACTGATGAAGGGACTGTCTGCC
AGAATCATCTCCGCCACCCCTTCTACAATCGTGATCGTGGTGGGCTATGAGAGCCTGAAGAAGCTGTCCC
TGCGGCCCGAGCTGGTGGATTCCAGACACTGGTAA
